>Addgene plasmid #136590 | pCAG-nirButterfly | addgene full sequence | sequence record 270808 | Addgene NGS Result
GTACATCTACGTATTAGTCATCGCTATTACCATGGTCGAGGTGAGCCCCACGTTCTGCTTCACTCTCCCC
ATCTCCCCCCCCTCCCCACCCCCAATTTTGTATTTATTTATTTTTTAATTATTTTGTGCAGCGATGGGGG
CGGGGGGGGGGGGGNCGCGCGCCAGGCGGGGCGGGGCGGGGCGAGGGGCGGGGCGGGGCGAGGCGGAGAG
GTGCGGCGGCAGCCAATCAGAGCGGCGCGCTCCGAAAGTTTCCTTTTATGGCGAGGCGGCGGCGGCGGCG
GCCCTATAAAAAGCGAAGCGCGCGGCGGGCGGGAGTCGCTGCGCGCTGCCTTCGCCCCGTGCCCCGCTCC
GCCGCCGCCTCGCGCCGCCCGCCCCGGCTCTGACTGACCGCGTTACTCCCACAGGTGAGCGGGCGGGACG
GCCCTTCTCCTCCGGGCTGTAATTAGCGCTTGGTTTAATGACGGCTTGTTTCTTTTCTGTGGCTGCGTGA
AAGCCTTGAGGGGCTCCGGGAGGGCCCTTTGTGCGGGGGGAGCGGCTCGGGGGGTGCGTGCGTGTGTGTG
TGCGTGGGGAGCGCCGCGTGCGGCTCCGCGCTGCCCGGCGGCTGTGAGCGCTGCGGGCGCGGCGCGGGGC
TTTGTGCGCTCCGCAGTGTGCGCGAGGGGAGCGCGGCCGGGGGCGGTGCCCCGCGGTGCGGGGGGGGCTG
CGAGGGGAACAAAGGCTGCGTGCGGGGTGTGTGCGTGGGGGGGTGAGCAGGGGGTGTGGGCGCGTCGGTC
GGGCTGCAACCCCCCCTGCACCCCCCTCCCCGAGTTGCTGAGCACGGCCCGGCTTCGGGTGCGGGGCTCC
GTACGGGGCGTGGCGCGGGGCTCGCCGTGCCGGGCGGGGGGTGGCGGCAGGTGGGGGTGCCGGGCGGGGC
GGGGCCGCCTCGGGCCGGGGAGGGCTCGGGGGAGGGGCGCGGCGGCCCCCGGAGCGCCGGCGGCTGTCGA
GGCGCGGCGAGCCGCAGCCATTGCCTTTTATGGTAATCGTGCGAGAGGGCGCAGGGACTTCCTTTGTCCC
AAATCTGTGCGGAGCCGAAATCTGGGAGGCGCCGCCGCACCCCCTCTAGCGGGCGCGGGGCGAAGCGGTG
CGGCGCCGGCAGGAAGGAAATGGGCGGGGAGGGCCTTCGTGCGTCGCCGCGCCGCCGTCCCCTTCTCCCT
CTCCAGCCTCGGGGCTGTCCGCGGGGGGACGGCTGCCTTCGGGGGGGACGGGGCAGGGCGGGGTTCGGCT
TCTGGCGTGTGACCGGCGGCTCTAGAGCCTCTGCTAACCATGTTCATGCCTTCTTCTTTTTCCTACAGCT
CCTGGGCAACGTGCTGGTTATTGTGCTGTCTCATCATTTTGGCAAAGAATTCGCCACCATGGAAGGTTTT
GACGGGTCAGACTTTAGCCCTCCTGCCGATCTCGTGGGTGTGGACGGTGCCGTGATGCGGAACGTGGTGG
ACGTGACAATCAACGGCGACGTGACTGCACCACCTAAGGCAGCTCCTAGAAAATCTGAGAGTGTGAAGAA
AGTCCACTGGAACGACGTGGATCAGGGACCAAGCGAGAAGCCCGAAACAAGACAGGAGAAGAGCAGGATC
ACCAGCGAGGGCGAGTACATCCCCCTGGACCAGATCGACATCAACGTGGACGACGGGAGGATGGAAATTC
CTACCACAGGAGTGGGTGCTAGCATGGCGGAAGGATCCGTCGCCAGGCAGCCTGACCTCTTGACCTGCGA
CGATGAGCCGATCCATATCCCCGGTGCCATCCAACCGCATGGACTGCTGCTCGCCCTCGCCGCCGACATG
ACGATCGTTGCCGGCAGCGACAACCTTCCCGAACTCACCGGACTGGCGATCGGCGCCCTGATCGGCCGCT
CTGCGGCCGATGTCTTCGACTCGGAGACGCACAACCGTCTGACGATCGCCTTGGCCGAGCCCGGGGCGGC
CGTCGGAGCACCGATCACTGTCGGCTTCACGATGCGAAAGGACGCAGGCTTCATCGGCTCCTGGCATCGC
CATGATCAGCTCATCTTCCTGGAGCTGGAGCCTCCCCAGCGGGACGTCGCCGAGCCGCAGGCGTTCTTCC
GCCGCACCAACAGCGCCATCCGCCGCCTGCAGGCCGCCGAAACCTTGGAAAGCGCCTGCGCCGCCGCGGC
GCAAGAGGTGCGGAAGATTACCGGCTTCGATCGGGTGATGATCTATCGCTTCGCCTCCGACTTCAGCGGG
TCCGTGATCGCAGAGGATCGGTGCGCCGAGGTCGAGTCAAAACTAGGCCTGCACTATCCTGCCTCATTCA
TCCCGGCGCAGGCCCGTCGGCTCTATACCATCAACCCGGTACGGATCATTCCCGACATCAATTATCGGCC
GGTGCCGGTCACCCCAGACCTCAATCCGGTCACCGGGCGGCCGATTGATCTTAGCTTCGCCATCCTGCGC
AGCGTCTCGCCCAACCATCTGGAGTTCATGCGCAACATAGGCATGCACGGCACGATGTCGATCTCGATTT
TGCGCGGCGAGCGACTGTGGGGATTGATCGTTTGCCATCACCGAACGCCGTACTACGTCGATCTCGATGG
CCGCCAAGCCTGCAAGAGGGTCGCCGAGAGGCTGGCCACTCAGATCGGCGTGATGGAAGAGGCCGTAGCC
CGCGTCCAGTTTCGTGTCCGAGCAGTGATTGATCATCTAGGGATGCGAGTCTTTGGAGTCTTCCTAATTT
TCTTGGACATCATCCTCATGATCATTGATCTCAGTCTTCCAGGAAAAAGTGAATCTTCACAATCCTTTTA
TGACGGGATGGCTTTGGCTCTTTCTTGTTATTTCATGCTGGATTTAGGATTAAGGATATTTGCCTACGGG
CCCAAGAATTTCTTCACCAACCCCTGGGAGGTTGCTGATGGTTTGATTATCGTTGTCACATTCGTCGTCA
CGATATTTTACACTGTGTTAGATGAATACGTGCAAGAAACAGGAGCCGATGGTTTGGGGCAGTTGGTTGT
GTTGGCCCGTTTGCTGCGTATCTTCAAGCTGACCCGCCACTTCGTGGCCCACCAACAAATGAAGGCTGAA
GCCGCGGCCAAAGAAGCCGCGGCAAAGGAGGCAGCAGCGAAAGAAGCCGCGGCCAAAGCCCATTCGAATT
GCGAACATGAAGAGATCCACCTCGCCGGCTCGATCCAGCCGCATGGCGCGCTTCTGGTCGTCAGCGAACA
TGATCATCGCGTCATCCAGGCCAGCGCCAACGCCGCGGAATTTCTGAATCTCGGAAGCGTACTCGGCGTT
CCGCTCGCCGAGATCGACGGCGATCTGTTGATCAAGATCCTGCCGCATCTCGATCCCACCGCCGAAGGCA
TGCCGGTCGCGGTGCGCTGCCGGATCGGCAATCCCTCTACGGAGTACTGCGGTCTGATGCATCGGCCTCC
GGAAGGCGGGCTGATCATCGAACTCGAACGTGCCGGCCCGTCGATCGATCTGTCAGGCACGCTGGCGCCG
GCGCTGGAGCGGATCCGCACGGCGGGTTCACTGCGCGCGCTGTGCGATGACACCGTGCTGCTGTTTCAGC
AGTGCACCGGCTACGACCGGGTGATGGTGTATCGTTTCGATGAGCAAGGCCACGGCCTGGTATTCTCCGA
GTGCCATGTGCCTGGGCTCGAATCCTATTTCGGCAACCGCTATCCGTCGTCGACTGTCCCGCAGATGGCG
CGGCAGCTGTACGTGCGGCAGCGCGTCCGCGTGCTGGTCGACGTCACCTATCAGCCGGTGCCGCTGGAGC
CGCGGCTGTCGCCGCTGACCGGGCGCGATCTCGACATGTCGGGCTGCTTCCTGCGCTCGATGTCGCCGTG
CCATCTGCAGTTCCTGAAGGACATGGGCGTGCGCGCCACCCTGGCGGTGTCGCTGGTGGTCGGCGGCAAG
CTGTGGGGCCTGGTTGTCTGTCACCATTATCTGCCGCGCTTCATCCGTTTCGAGCTGCGGGCGATCTGCA
AACGGCTCGCCGAAAGGATCGCGACGCGGATCACCGCGCTTGAGAGCTAAGCGGCCGCACTCCTCAGGTG
CAGGCTGCCTATCAGAAGGTGGTGGCTGGTGTGGCCAATGCCCTGGCTCACAAATACCACTGAGATCTTT
TTCCCTCTGCCAAAAATTATGGGGACATCATGAAGCCCCTTGAGCATCTGACTTCTGGCTAATAAAGGAA
ATTTATTTTCATTGCAATAGTGTGTTGGAATTTTTTGTGTCTCTCACTCGGAAGGACATATGGGAGGGCA
AATCATTTAAAACATCAGAATGAGTATTTGGTTTAGAGTTTGGCAACATATGCCCATATGCTGGCTGCCA
TGAACAAAGGTTGGCTATAAAGAGGTCATCAGTATATGAAACAGCCCCCTGCTGTCCATTCCTTATTCCA
TAGAAAAGCCTTGACTTGAGGTTAGATTTTTTTTATATTTTGTTTTGTGTTATTTTTTTCTTTAACATCC
CTAAAATTTTCCTTACATGTTTTACTAGCCAGATTTTTCCTCCTCTCCTGACTACTCCCAGTCATAGCTG
TCCCTCTTCTCTTATGGAGATCCCTCGACCTGCAGCCCAAGCTTGGCGTAATCATGGTCATAGCTGTTTC
CTGTGTGAAATTGTTATCCGCTCACAATTCCACACAACATACGAGCCGGAAGCATAAAGTGTAAAGCCTG
GGGTGCCTAATGAGTGAGCTAACTCACATTAATTGCGTTGCGCTCACTGCCCGCTTTCCAGTCGGGAAAC
CTGTCGTGCCAGCGGATCCGCATCTCAATTAGTCAGCAACCATAGTCCCGCCCCTAACTCCGCCCATCCC
GCCCCTAACTCCGCCCAGTTCCGCCCATTCTCCGCCCCATGGCTGACTAATTTTTTTTATTTATGCAGAG
GCCGAGGCCGCCTCGGCCTCTGAGCTATTCCAGAAGTAGTGAGGAGGCTTTTTTGGAGGCCTAGGCTTTT
GCAAAAAGCTAACTTGTTTATTGCAGCTTATAATGGTTACAAATAAAGCAATAGCATCACAAATTTCACA
AATAAAGCATTTTTTTCACTGCATTCTAGTTGTGGTTTGTCCAAACTCATCAATGTATCTTATCATGTCT
GGATCCGCTGCATTAATGAATCGGCCAACGCGCGGGGAGAGGCGGTTTGCGTATTGGGCGCTCTTCCGCT
TCCTCGCTCACTGACTCGCTGCGCTCGGTCGTTCGGCTGCGGCGAGCGGTATCAGCTCACTCAAAGGCGG
TAATACGGTTATCCACAGAATCAGGGGATAACGCAGGAAAGAACATGTGAGCAAAAGGCCAGCAAAAGGC
CAGGAACCGTAAAAAGGCCGCGTTGCTGGCGTTTTTCCATAGGCTCCGCCCCCCTGACGAGCATCACAAA
AATCGACGCTCAAGTCAGAGGTGGCGAAACCCGACAGGACTATAAAGATACCAGGCGTTTCCCCCTGGAA
GCTCCCTCGTGCGCTCTCCTGTTCCGACCCTGCCGCTTACCGGATACCTGTCCGCCTTTCTCCCTTCGGG
AAGCGTGGCGCTTTCTCATAGCTCACGCTGTAGGTATCTCAGTTCGGTGTAGGTCGTTCGCTCCAAGCTG
GGCTGTGTGCACGAACCCCCCGTTCAGCCCGACCGCTGCGCCTTATCCGGTAACTATCGTCTTGAGTCCA
ACCCGGTAAGACACGACTTATCGCCACTGGCAGCAGCCACTGGTAACAGGATTAGCAGAGCGAGGTATGT
AGGCGGTGCTACAGAGTTCTTGAAGTGGTGGCCTAACTACGGCTACACTAGAAGAACAGTATTTGGTATC
TGCGCTCTGCTGAAGCCAGTTACCTTCGGAAAAAGAGTTGGTAGCTCTTGATCCGGCAAACAAACCACCG
CTGGTAGCGGTGGTTTTTTTGTTTGCAAGCAGCAGATTACGCGCAGAAAAAAAGGATCTCAAGAAGATCC
TTTGATCTTTTCTACGGGGTCTGACGCTCAGTGGAACGAAAACTCACGTTAAGGGATTTTGGTCATGAGA
TTATCAAAAAGGATCTTCACCTAGATCCTTTTAAATTAAAAATGAAGTTTTAAATCAATCTAAAGTATAT
ATGAGTAAACTTGGTCTGACAGTTACCAATGCTTAATCAGTGAGGCACCTATCTCAGCGATCTGTCTATT
TCGTTCATCCATAGTTGCCTGACTCCCCGTCGTGTAGATAACTACGATACGGGAGGGCTTACCATCTGGC
CCCAGTGCTGCAATGATACCGCGAGACCCACGCTCACCGGCTCCAGATTTATCAGCAATAAACCAGCCAG
CCGGAAGGGCCGAGCGCAGAAGTGGTCCTGCAACTTTATCCGCCTCCATCCAGTCTATTAATTGTTGCCG
GGAAGCTAGAGTAAGTAGTTCGCCAGTTAATAGTTTGCGCAACGTTGTTGCCATTGCTACAGGCATCGTG
GTGTCACGCTCGTCGTTTGGTATGGCTTCATTCAGCTCCGGTTCCCAACGATCAAGGCGAGTTACATGAT
CCCCCATGTTGTGCAAAAAAGCGGTTAGCTCCTTCGGTCCTCCGATCGTTGTCAGAAGTAAGTTGGCCGC
AGTGTTATCACTCATGGTTATGGCAGCACTGCATAATTCTCTTACTGTCATGCCATCCGTAAGATGCTTT
TCTGTGACTGGTGAGTACTCAACCAAGTCATTCTGAGAATAGTGTATGCGGCGACCGAGTTGCTCTTGCC
CGGCGTCAATACGGGATAATACCGCGCCACATAGCAGAACTTTAAAAGTGCTCATCATTGGAAAACGTTC
TTCGGGGCGAAAACTCTCAAGGATCTTACCGCTGTTGAGATCCAGTTCGATGTAACCCACTCGTGCACCC
AACTGATCTTCAGCATCTTTTACTTTCACCAGCGTTTCTGGGTGAGCAAAAACAGGAAGGCAAAATGCCG
CAAAAAAGGGAATAAGGGCGACACGGAAATGTTGAATACTCATACTCTTCCTTTTTCAATATTATTGAAG
CATTTATCAGGGTTATTGTCTCATGAGCGGATACATATTTGAATGTATTTAGAAAAATAAACAAATAGGG
GTTCCGCGCACATTTCCCCGAAAAGTGCCACCTGGGTCGACATTGATTATTGACTAGTTATTAATAGTAA
TCAATTACGGGGTCATTAGTTCATAGCCCATATATGGAGTTCCGCGTTACATAACTTACGGTAAATGGCC
CGCCTGGCTGACCGCCCAACGACCCCCGCCCATTGACGTCAATAATGACGTATGTTCCCATAGTAACGCC
AATAGGGACTTTCCATTGACGTCAATGGGTGGAGTATTTACGGTAAACTGCCCACTTGGCAGTACATCAA
GTGTATCATATGCCAAGTACGCCCCCTATTGACGTCAATGACGGTAAATGGCCCGCCTGGCATTATGCCC
AGTACATGACCTTATGGGACTTTCCTACTTGGCA
Features (pLannotate 1.2.2; 20 found; start..end, strand, type, name):
     36..311     +  promoter       chicken β-actin promoter: No description available
    312..1328    +  intron         chimeric intron: chimera between introns from chicken β-actin and rabbit β-globin
   1326..1382    +  CDS            HBB (fragment): HBB_LEPEU - Experimental evidence at protein level: Swiss-Prot protein existence level 1. Involved in oxygen transport from the lung to the various peripheral tissues. From Lepus europaeus (European hare).
   1599..1658    +  CDS            KCNJ2 (fragment): KCNJ2_HUMAN - Also known as IRK1. Experimental evidence at protein level: Swiss-Prot protein existence level 1. Probably participates in establishing action potential waveform and excitability of neuronal and muscle tissues. Inward rectifier potassium channels are characterized by a greater tendency to allow potassium to flow into the cell rather than out of it. Their voltage dependence is regulated by the concentration of extracellular potassium; as external potassium is raised, the voltage range of the channel opening shifts to more positive voltages. The inward rectification is mainly due t
   1704..2651    +  CDS            miRFP720: miRFP720 is a basic (constitutively fluorescent) near ir fluorescent protein published in 2018, derived from Rhodopseudomonas palustris. It has low acid sensitivity. It requires the cofactor biliverdin for fluorescence.
   3138..4037    +  CDS            miRFP670: miRFP670 is a basic (constitutively fluorescent) near ir fluorescent protein published in 2016, derived from Rhodopseudomonas palustris. It has low acid sensitivity. It requires the cofactor biliverdin for fluorescence.
   4049..4120    +  CDS            HBB (fragment): HBB_PONPY - Experimental evidence at transcript level: Swiss-Prot protein existence level 2. Involved in oxygen transport from the lung to the various peripheral tissues. From Pongo pygmaeus (Bornean orangutan).
   4191..4246    +  polyA_signal   β-globin poly(A) signal: rabbit β-globin polyadenylation signal (Gil and Proudfoot, 1987)
   4631..4647    -  protein_bind   lac operator: The lac repressor binds to the lac operator to inhibit transcription in E. coli. This inhibition can be relieved by adding lactose or isopropyl-β-D-thiogalactopyranoside (IPTG). lac repressor encoded by lacI
   4655..4685    -  promoter       lac promoter: promoter for the E. coli lac operon
   4700..4721    -  protein_bind   CAP binding site: CAP binding activates transcription in the presence of cAMP. E. coli catabolite activator protein
   4734..4773    -  CDS            lacI (fragment): lac repressor; lacI; The lac repressor binds to the lac operator to inhibit transcription in E. coli. This inhibition can be relieved by adding lactose or isopropyl-β-D-thiogalactopyranoside (IPTG).
   4780..4802    +  promoter       SV40 promoter (fragment): SV40 enhancer and early promoter
   4826..4961    +  rep_origin     SV40 ori: SV40 origin of replication
   4981..5115    +  polyA_signal   SV40 poly(A) signal: SV40 polyadenylation signal
   5117..5171    -  CDS            lacI (fragment): lac repressor; lacI; The lac repressor binds to the lac operator to inhibit transcription in E. coli. This inhibition can be relieved by adding lactose or isopropyl-β-D-thiogalactopyranoside (IPTG).
   5354..5942    -  rep_origin     ori: high-copy-number ColE1/pMB1/pBR322/pUC origin of replication
   6113..6973    -  CDS            AmpR: β-lactamase; bla; confers resistance to ampicillin, carbenicillin, and related antibiotics
   6974..7078    -  promoter       AmpR promoter: bla
   7109..34      +  enhancer       CMV enhancer (across the origin): human cytomegalovirus immediate early enhancer
