[The description below was written by a language model from this plasmid's Addgene catalogue record and pLannotate feature annotations shown in this document.]
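Description:
pCAG-nirButterfly is a mammalian expression plasmid built on the pCAGGS backbone that drives a synthetic, genetically encoded voltage indicator called nirButterfly. It is propagated in E. coli from a high-copy ColE1/pUC-type origin and selected with ampicillin through the β-lactamase (AmpR) gene and its own promoter. The backbone also retains residual lac promoter/operator and lacI fragments, along with an SV40 origin of replication and SV40 polyadenylation signal. The SV40 origin can support episomal replication in cells expressing large T antigen. No mammalian selection marker is annotated.

The insert sits between EcoRI and NotI sites downstream of the CAG promoter, which here comprises the CMV immediate-early enhancer (spanning the numbering origin), the chicken β-actin promoter and a chimeric chicken β-actin/rabbit β-globin intron. This combination gives strong, broadly active expression. Transcripts terminate at the rabbit β-globin poly(A) signal, and the short HBB fragments flagging either side of the insert are most likely globin-derived backbone sequence rather than part of the sensor.

Within the insert, the annotation identifies two biliverdin-dependent near-infrared fluorescent proteins, miRFP720 followed by miRFP670, separated by roughly 500 nt of unannotated sequence. A short fragment matching the potassium channel KCNJ2 (Kir2.1) lies upstream; such motifs are commonly used to improve membrane trafficking, though the record does not state its role. The "Butterfly" name and the two flanking fluorophores suggest a FRET-type design around a voltage-sensing domain, but that domain is not annotated or described in the record. The plasmid is used for near-infrared optical reporting of membrane voltage in mammalian cells.
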