Addgene plasmid #136590: pCAG-nirButterfly
Purpose: Expression of a genetically-encoded voltage indicator nirButterfly
Depositing lab: Vladislav Verkhusha. Depositing organization: Albert Einstein College of Medicine. Publication: Screening and Cellular Characterization of Genetically Encoded Voltage Indicators Based on Near-Infrared Fluorescent Proteins. Monakhov MV, Matlashov ME, Colavita M, Song C, Shcherbakova DM, Antic SD, Verkhusha VV, Knopfel T. ACS Chem Neurosci. 2020 Nov 4;11(21):3523-3531. doi: 10.1021/acschemneuro.0c00046. Epub 2020 Oct 16. PubMed 33063984.
Backbone
  Vector backbone: pCAGGS
  Vector type: Mammalian Expression
Growth in bacteria
  Bacterial resistance: Ampicillin, 100 μg/mL
  Growth temperature: 37°C
  Growth strain: DH5alpha
  Copy number: High Copy
Gene/Insert
  Gene/Insert name: nirButterfly
  Species: Synthetic
  Promoter: CAG
  Cloning method: Restriction Enzyme; 5′ cloning site EcoRI (not destroyed); 3′ cloning site NotI (not destroyed)
  Sequencing primers: 5′ AGCCTCTGCTAACCATGTTC; 3′ CCTTTATTAGCCAGAAGTCAGATG
Terms and licenses: Academic/Nonprofit Terms; Industry Terms: Not Available to Industry
Depositor comments: Please visit https://www.biorxiv.org/content/10.1101/536359v1 for BioRxiv preprint.
How to cite: pCAG-nirButterfly was a gift from Vladislav Verkhusha (Addgene plasmid # 136590 ; http://n2t.net/addgene:136590 ; RRID:Addgene_136590)
